Addgene plasmid #131814: pBW011
Purpose: Vector with aTc inducible M. laminosus Fd1 mutant with the estrogen recepor-ligand binding domain fused between amino acids 35 and 36 with a C-terminal fused mRFP1
Depositing lab: Jonathan Silberg. Publication: Combinatorial design of chemical-dependent protein switches for controlling intracellular electron transfer. Wu B, Atkinson JT, Kahanda D, Bennett GN, Silberg JJ. bioRxiv May 23, 2019 10.1101/645978v1.
Backbone
  Vector backbone: ColE1
  Total vector size (bp): 4754
  Vector type: Synthetic Biology
Growth in bacteria
  Bacterial resistance: Chloramphenicol, 25 μg/mL
  Growth temperature: 37°C
  Growth strain: DH5alpha
  Copy number: High Copy
Gene/Insert
  Gene/Insert name: M. laminosus Fd1 mutant with the estrogen recepor-ligand binding domain fused between amino acids 35 and 36
  Species: Synthetic
  Tag / fusion protein: mRFP1 (C terminal on insert)
Terms and licenses: Academic/Nonprofit Terms; Industry Terms: Not Available to Industry
Depositor comments: For detailed annotations see the GenBank file under Resource Information/Supplemental Documents. Please visit https://www.biorxiv.org/content/10.1101/645978v1 for BioRxiv preprint
How to cite: pBW011 was a gift from Jonathan Silberg (Addgene plasmid # 131814 ; http://n2t.net/addgene:131814 ; RRID:Addgene_131814)
