[The description below was written by a language model from this plasmid's Addgene catalogue record and pLannotate feature annotations shown in this document.]
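Description:
pBW011 is a roughly 4.75 kb bacterial synthetic-biology plasmid built on a high-copy ColE1-type origin and selected with chloramphenicol. The cat gene, driven by its native promoter and followed by a lambda t0 terminator, provides the resistance. The plasmid is propagated in standard E. coli cloning strains.

The payload is an engineered ferredoxin "switch". The Mastigocladus laminosus Fd1 coding sequence is split between residues 35 and 36, and the ligand-binding domain of the estrogen receptor is inserted at that position. mRFP1 is fused to the C-terminus of the chimera. The feature table reflects this layout. A short N-terminal ferredoxin segment is followed by a human ESR1 fragment that runs across the numbering origin of the circular sequence, then by the remaining ferredoxin segment, and finally by mRFP1. The automated annotation labels the two ferredoxin pieces by their closest red-algal homologues, but the catalogue entry identifies them as M. laminosus Fd1.

Expression comes from the PLtetO-1 promoter and ends at tandem rrnB T1 and T7Te terminators. A separate cassette expresses TetR from a constitutive J23119-type promoter, with its own rrnB T1 terminator. TetR keeps the fusion repressed until anhydrotetracycline is added.

According to the record and its associated publication title, the construct belongs to work on chemical-dependent protein switches for controlling intracellular electron transfer. The inserted receptor domain is presumably meant to make ferredoxin's electron-carrier activity depend on a receptor ligand, although the record does not name the ligand. The mRFP1 fusion provides a fluorescent readout of how much of the switch protein is present in cells.
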