Features (pLannotate 1.2.2; 15 found; start..end, strand, type, name):
    696..929     +  CDS            PETF (fragment): FER2_CYACA - Experimental evidence at protein level: Swiss-Prot protein existence level 1. Ferredoxins are iron-sulfur proteins that transfer electrons in a wide variety of metabolic reactions. From Cyanidium caldarium (Red alga).
    966..1637    +  CDS            mRFP1: mRFP1 is a basic (constitutively fluorescent) red fluorescent protein published in 2002, derived from Discosoma sp.. It is reported to be a somewhat slowly-maturing monomer with low acid sensitivity.
   1670..1741    +  terminator     rrnB T1 terminator: transcription terminator T1 from the E. coli rrnB gene
   1757..1784    +  terminator     T7Te terminator: phage T7 early transcription terminator
   1791..1835    +  misc_feature   MCS (fragment): pUC18/19 multiple cloning site
   1842..1870    +  promoter       J23119 promoter (fragment): bacterial promoter (Registry of Standard Biological Parts BBa J23119)
   1905..2531    +  CDS            TetR: tetracycline repressor TetR; tetR; TetR binds to the tetracycline operator tetO to inhibit transcription. This inhibition can be relieved by adding tetracycline or doxycycline.
   2537..2623    +  terminator     rrnB T1 terminator: Escherichia coli rrnB; transcription terminator T1 from the E. coli rrnB gene
   2788..3376    -  rep_origin     ori: high-copy-number ColE1/pMB1/pBR322/pUC origin of replication
   3464..3558    -  terminator     lambda t0 terminator: transcription terminator from phage lambda
   3582..4238    -  CDS            cat: CAT_ECOLX - Experimental evidence at protein level: Swiss-Prot protein existence level 1. This enzyme is an effector of chloramphenicol resistance in bacteria. From Escherichia coli. This protein is used as a marker in many commonly used cloning vectors, such as pACYC184.
   4239..4337    -  promoter       cat promoter: promoter of the E. coli cat gene encoding chloramphenicol acetyltransferase
   4446..4519    +  promoter       PLtetO-1 promoter: modified phage lambda PL promoter with tet operator sites (Lutz and Bujard, 1997)
   4554..4649    +  CDS            FER_PORPP: Experimental evidence at protein level: Swiss-Prot protein existence level 1. Ferredoxins are iron-sulfur proteins that transfer electrons in a wide variety of metabolic reactions. From Porphyridium purpureum (Red alga) (Porphyridium cruentum).
   4701..698     +  CDS            ESR1 (fragment) (across the origin): ESR1_HUMAN - Also known as ESR, NR3A1. Experimental evidence at protein level: Swiss-Prot protein existence level 1. [Isoform 3]: Involved in activation of NOS3 and endothelial nitric oxide production (PubMed:21937726). Isoforms lacking one or several functional domains are thought to modulate transcriptional activity by competitive ligand or DNA binding and/or heterodimerization with the full-length receptor (PubMed:10970861). Binds to ERE and inhibits isoform 1 (PubMed:10970861). From Homo sapiens (Human).
>Addgene plasmid #131814 | pBW011 | addgene full sequence | sequence record 259039 | Addgene NGS Result
TTGACGCCGAACCTCCGATCCTGTACTCTGAATACGACCCGACTCGTCCTTTTTCAGAGGCGAGTATGAT
GGGGCTGCTTACGAATCTGGCAGACCGCGAGTTGGTACATATGATTAATTGGGCTAAACGTGTGCCGGGT
TTCGTGGACTTGACCCTGCATGACCAGGTCCACCTGTTAGAATGCGCCTGGTTAGAGATTTTAATGATCG
GACTTGTCTGGCGTAGCATGGAACACCCCGGAAAACTGTTATTTGCCCCTAACTTGCTGCTGGACCGCAA
CCAGGGGAAGTGTGTCGAAGGAATGGTGGAAATTTTCGACATGCTTCTTGCCACTTCCTCGCGTTTTCGT
ATGATGAATTTACAGGGAGAAGAGTTCGTTTGTTTAAAGTCAATCATCTTACTGAATAGCGGGGTTTACA
CATTCTTATCTTCCACTCTTAAATCACTGGAGGAGAAAGACCATATTCACCGTGTCCTGGACAAGATCAC
AGATACTCTTATCCATCTTATGGCGAAGGCAGGCTTAACACTTCAACAGCAACATCAGCGCCTTGCTCAG
CTTCTGTTGATTTTAAGCCATATCCGTCACATGTCAAACAAGGGTATGGAACACCTTTACAGTATGAAGT
GTAAGAACGTCGTTCCATTGTATGATTTGTTACTGGAAATGCTTGACGCTCACCGTCTGCATGCACCTGG
TGGCGGTGGCTCTGGTGGAGGCGGGAGCGCAGCTGCAATAGACTTACCGTATTCTTGTCGTGCTGGTGCT
TGCTCTACCTGTGCTGGTAAACTCATATCCGGTACTGTCGATCAAAGCGATCAGTCATTTTTAGACGACG
ATCAAATTGAAGCTGGATACGTTCTCACCTGCGTTGCTTACCCAACTTCCGATTGCGTCATCGAAACACA
CAAAGAAGAAGAGCTTTACGGGGGCTCTGGAGGTTCTGGAGGTTCTGGTGGGTCCGCGAGTAGCGAAGAC
GTTATCAAAGAGTTCATGCGTTTCAAAGTTCGTATGGAAGGTTCCGTTAACGGTCACGAGTTCGAAATCG
AAGGTGAAGGTGAAGGTCGTCCGTACGAAGGTACCCAGACCGCTAAACTGAAAGTTACCAAAGGTGGTCC
GCTGCCGTTCGCTTGGGACATCCTGTCCCCGCAGTTCCAGTACGGTTCCAAAGCTTACGTTAAACACCCG
GCTGACATCCCGGACTACCTGAAACTGTCCTTCCCGGAAGGTTTCAAATGGGAACGTGTTATGAACTTCG
AAGACGGTGGTGTTGTTACCGTTACCCAGGACTCCTCCCTGCAAGACGGTGAGTTCATCTACAAAGTTAA
ACTGCGTGGTACCAACTTCCCGTCCGACGGTCCGGTTATGCAGAAAAAAACCATGGGTTGGGAAGCTTCC
ACCGAACGTATGTACCCGGAAGACGGTGCTCTGAAAGGTGAAATCAAAATGCGTCTGAAACTGAAAGACG
GTGGTCACTACGACGCTGAAGTTAAAACCACCTACATGGCTAAAAAACCGGTTCAGCTGCCGGGTGCTTA
CAAAACCGACATCAAACTGGACATCACCTCCCACAACGAAGACTACACCATCGTTGAACAGTACGAACGT
GCTGAAGGTCGTCACTCCACCGGTGCTTGAGAATTCTGATAATAATCTAGACCAGGCATCAAATAAAACG
AAAGGCTCAGTCGAAAGACTGGGCCTTTCGTTTTATCTGTTGTTTGTCGGTGAACGCTCTCTACTAGAGT
CACACTGGCTCACCTTCGGGTGGGCCTTTCTGCGTTTATAGGTACCCGTGGATCCTCTAGAGTCGACCTG
CAGGCATGCAAGCTTTTTACGGCTAGCTCAGTCCTAGGTATAGTGCTAGCCCAGCCAGAGAAACACTCTT
TAACAGGGGGTAGTATGATGTCTCGTTTAGATAAAAGTAAAGTGATTAACAGCGCATTAGAGCTGCTTAA
TGAGGTCGGAATCGAAGGTTTAACAACCCGTAAACTCGCCCAGAAGCTAGGTGTAGAGCAGCCTACATTG
TATTGGCATGTAAAAAATAAGCGGGCTTTGCTCGACGCCTTAGCCATTGAGATGTTAGATAGGCACCATA
CTCACTTTTGCCCTTTAGAAGGGGAAAGCTGGCAAGATTTTTTACGTAATAACGCTAAAAGTTTTAGATG
TGCTTTACTAAGTCATCGCGATGGAGCAAAAGTACATTTAGGTACACGGCCTACAGAAAAACAGTATGAA
ACTCTCGAAAATCAATTAGCCTTTTTATGCCAACAAGGTTTTTCACTAGAGAATGCATTATATGCACTCA
GCGCAGTGGGGCATTTTACTTTAGGTTGCGTATTGGAAGATCAAGAGCATCAAGTCGCTAAAGAAGAAAG
GGAAACACCTACTACTGATAGTATGCCGCCATTATTACGACAAGCTATCGAATTATTTGATCACCAAGGT
GCAGAGCCAGCCTTCTTATTCGGCCTTGAATTGATCATATGCGGATTAGAAAAACAACTTAAATGTGAAA
GTGGGTCTTAAGGCATCAAATAAAACGAAAGGCTCAGTCGAAAGACTGGGCCTTTCGTTTTATCTGTTGT
TTGTCGGTGAACGCTCTCCTGAGTAGGACAAATCCGCCGCCCTAGACCTAGGGCGTTCGGCTGCGGCGAG
CGGTATCAGCTCACTCAAAGGCGGTAATACGGTTATCCACAGAATCAGGGGATAACGCATGCAAGAACAT
GTGAGCAAAAGGCCAGCAAAAGGCCAGGAACCGTAAAAAGGCCGCGTTGCTGGCGTTTTTCCATAGGCTC
CGCCCCCCTGACGAGCATCACAAAAATCGACGCTCAAGTCAGAGGTGGCGAAACCCGACAGGACTATAAA
GATACCAGGCGTTTCCCCCTGGAAGCTCCCTCGTGCGCTCTCCTGTTCCGACCCTGCCGCTTACCGGATA
CCTGTCCGCCTTTCTCCCTTCGGGAAGCGTGGCGCTTTCTCATAGCTCACGCTGTAGGTATCTCAGTTCG
GTGTAGGTCGTTCGCTCCAAGCTGGGCTGTGTGCACGAACCCCCCGTTCAGCCCGACCGCTGCGCCTTAT
CCGGTAACTATCGTCTTGAGTCCAACCCGGTAAGACACGACTTATCGCCACTGGCAGCAGCCACTGGTAA
CAGGATTAGCAGAGCGAGGTATGTAGGCGGTGCTACAGAGTTCTTGAAGTGGTGGCCTAACTACGGCTAC
ACTAGAAGGACAGTATTTGGTATCTGCGCTCTGCTGAAGCCAGTTACCTTCGGAAAAAGAGTTGGTAGCT
CTTGATCCGGCAAACAAACCACCGCTGGTAGCGGTGGTTTTTTTGTTTGCAAGCAGCAGATTACGCGCAG
AAAAAAAGGATCTCAAGAAGATCCTTTGATCTTTTCTACGGGGTCTGACGCTCAGTGGAACGAAAACTCA
CGTTAAGGGATTTTGGTCATGACTAGTGCTTGGATTCTCACCAATAAAAAACGCCCGGCGGCAACCGAGC
GTTCTGAACAAATCCAGATGGAGTTCTGAGGTCATTACTGGATCTATCAACAGGAGTCCAAGCGAGCTCG
ATATCAAATTACGCCCCGCCCTGCCACTCATCGCAGTACTGTTGTAATTCATTAAGCATTCTGCCGACAT
GGAAGCCATCACAAACGGCATGATGAACCTGAATCGCCAGCGGCATCAGCACCTTGTCGCCTTGCGTATA
ATATTTGCCCATGGTGAAAACGGGGGCGAAGAAGTTGTCCATATTGGCCACGTTTAAATCAAAACTGGTG
AAACTCACCCAGGGATTGGCTGAGACGAAAAACATATTCTCAATAAACCCTTTAGGGAAATAGGCCAGGT
TTTCACCATAACACGCCACATCTTGCGAATATATGTGTAGAAACTGCCGGAAATCGTCGTGGTATTCACT
CCAGAGCGATGAAAACGTTTCAGTTTGCTCATGGAAAACGGTGTAACAAGGGTGAACACTATCCCATATC
ACCAGCTCACCGTCTTTCATTGCCATACGAAATTCCGGATGAGCATTCATCAGGCGGGCAAGAATGTGAA
TAAAGGCCGGATAAAACTTGTGCTTATTTTTCTTTACGGTCTTTAAAAAGGCCGTAATATCCAGCTGAAC
GGTCTGGTTATAGGTACATTGAGCAACTGACTGAAATGCCTCAAAATGTTCTTTACGATGCCATTGGGAT
ATATCAACGGTGGTATATCCAGTGATTTTTTTCTCCATTTTAGCTTCCTTAGCTCCTGAAAATCTCGATA
ACTCAAAAAATACGACCGGTAGTGATCTTATTTCATTATGGTGAAAGTTGGAACCTCTTACGGGCCGGCC
AACGTCTCATTTTCGCCAGATATCGACGTCTAAGAAACCATTATTATCATGACATTAACCTATAAAAATA
GGCGTATCACGAGGCCCTTTCGTCTTGACCTCGAGTCCCTATCAGTGATAGAGATTGACATCCCTATCAG
TGATAGAGATACTGAGCACATCAGCAGGACGCACTGACCTAAAAATCCGATCCCTCTTTAGTTCTCAATC
ATGGCAACCTATAAAGTTACACTTATTAACGAAGCTGAAGGTCTAAACAAAACAATTGAAGTTCCAGATG
ATCAGTACATTTTAGATGCGGCTGAAGAAGCTGGTATAGATGCTGCAGCTGGGGGCGGAGGTTCTGGAGG
TGGTGGGTCCAAGAAGAATTCACTGGCGTTGTCGCTTACGGCTGACCAAATGGTTTCTGCTCTGC
